>Addgene plasmid #76203 | PASK gRNA (BRDN0001145672) | addgene full sequence | sequence record 185384 | Addgene Assembled Sequence
CCCGGGTGCAAAGATGGATAAAGTTTTAAACAGAGAGGAATCTTTGCAGCTAATGGACCTTCTAGGTCTT
GAAAGGAGTGGGAATTGGCTCCGGTGCCCGTCAGTGGGCAGAGCGCACATCGCCCACAGTCCCCGAGAAG
TTGGGGGGAGGGGTCGGCAATTGATCCGGTGCCTAGAGAAGGTGGCGCGGGGTAAACTGGGAAAGTGATG
TCGTGTACTGGCTCCGCCTTTTTCCCGAGGGTGGGGGAGAACCGTATATAAGTGCAGTAGTCGCCGTGAA
CGTTCTTTTTCGCAACGGGTTTGCCGCCAGAACACAGGTAAGTGCCGTGTGTGGTTCCCGCGGGCCTGGC
CTCTTTACGGGTTATGGCCCTTGCGTGCCTTGAATTACTTCCACCTGGCTGCAGTACGTGATTCTTGATC
CCGAGCTTCGGGTTGGAAGTGGGTGGGAGAGTTCGAGGCCTTGCGCTTAAGGAGCCCCTTCGCCTCGTGC
TTGAGTTGAGGCCTGGCCTGGGCGCTGGGGCCGCCGCGTGCGAATCTGGTGGCACCTTCGCGCCTGTCTC
GCTGCTTTCGATAAGTCTCTAGCCATTTAAAATTTTTGATGACCTGCTGCGACGCTTTTTTTCTGGCAAG
ATAGTCTTGTAAATGCGGGCCAAGATCTGCACACTGGTATTTCGGTTTTTGGGGCCGCGGGCGGCGACGG
GGCCCGTGCGTCCCAGCGCACATGTTCGGCGAGGCGGGGCCTGCGAGCGCGGCCACCGAGAATCGGACGG
GGGTAGTCTCAAGCTGGCCGGCCTGCTCTGGTGCCTGGCCTCGCGCCGCCGTGTATCGCCCCGCCCTGGG
CGGCAAGGCTGGCCCGGTCGGCACCAGTTGCGTGAGCGGAAAGATGGCCGCTTCCCGGCCCTGCTGCAGG
GAGCTCAAAATGGAGGACGCGGCGCTCGGGAGAGCGGGCGGGTGAGTCACCCACACAAAGGAAAAGGGCC
TTTCCGTCCTCAGCCGTCGCTTCATGTGACTCCACGGAGTACCGGGCGCCGTCCAGGCACCTCGATTAGT
TCTCGAGCTTTTGGAGTACGTCGTCTTTAGGTTGGGGGGAGGGGTTTTATGCGATGGAGTTTCCCCACAC
TGAGTGGGTGGAGACTGAAGTTAGGCCAGCTTGGCACTTGATGTAATTCTCCTTGGAATTTGCCCTTTTT
GAGTTTGGATCTTGGTTCATTCTCAAGCCTCAGACAGTGGTTCAAAGTTTTTTTCTTCCATTTCAGGTGT
CGTGACGTACGGCCACCATGACCGAGTACAAGCCCACGGTGCGCCTCGCCACCCGCGACGACGTCCCCAG
GGCCGTACGCACCCTCGCCGCCGCGTTCGCCGACTACCCCGCCACGCGCCACACCGTCGATCCGGACCGC
CACATCGAGCGGGTCACCGAGCTGCAAGAACTCTTCCTCACGCGCGTCGGGCTCGACATCGGCAAGGTGT
GGGTCGCGGACGACGGCGCCGCCGTGGCGGTCTGGACCACGCCGGAGAGCGTCGAAGCGGGGGCGGTGTT
CGCCGAGATCGGCCCGCGCATGGCCGAGTTGAGCGGTTCCCGGCTGGCCGCGCAGCAACAGATGGAAGGC
CTCCTGGCGCCGCACCGGCCCAAGGAGCCCGCGTGGTTCCTGGCCACCGTCGGAGTCTCGCCCGACCACC
AGGGCAAGGGTCTGGGCAGCGCCGTCGTGCTCCCCGGAGTGGAGGCGGCCGAGCGCGCCGGGGTGCCCGC
CTTCCTGGAGACCTCCGCGCCCCGCAACCTCCCCTTCTACGAGCGGCTCGGCTTCACCGTCACCGCCGAC
GTCGAGGTGCCCGAAGGACCGCGCACCTGGTGCATGACCCGCAAGCCCGGTGCCTGAACGCGTTAAGTCG
ACAATCAACCTCTGGATTACAAAATTTGTGAAAGATTGACTGGTATTCTTAACTATGTTGCTCCTTTTAC
GCTATGTGGATACGCTGCTTTAATGCCTTTGTATCATGCTATTGCTTCCCGTATGGCTTTCATTTTCTCC
TCCTTGTATAAATCCTGGTTGCTGTCTCTTTATGAGGAGTTGTGGCCCGTTGTCAGGCAACGTGGCGTGG
TGTGCACTGTGTTTGCTGACGCAACCCCCACTGGTTGGGGCATTGCCACCACCTGTCAGCTCCTTTCCGG
GACTTTCGCTTTCCCCCTCCCTATTGCCACGGCGGAACTCATCGCCGCCTGCCTTGCCCGCTGCTGGACA
GGGGCTCGGCTGTTGGGCACTGACAATTCCGTGGTGTTGTCGGGGAAATCATCGTCCTTTCCTTGGCTGC
TCGCCTGTGTTGCCACCTGGATTCTGCGCGGGACGTCCTTCTGCTACGTCCCTTCGGCCCTCAATCCAGC
GGACCTTCCTTCCCGCGGCCTGCTGCCGGCTCTGCGGCCTCTTCCGCGTCTTCGCCTTCGCCCTCAGACG
AGTCGGATCTCCCTTTGGGCCGCCTCCCCGCGTCGACTTTAAGACCAATGACTTACAAGGCAGCTGTAGA
TCTTAGCCACTTTTTAAAAGAAAAGGGGGGACTGGAAGGGCTAATTCACTCCCAACGAAGACAAGATCTG
CTTTTTGCTTGTACTGGGTCTCTCTGGTTAGACCAGATCTGAGCCTGGGAGCTCTCTGGCTAACTAGGGA
ACCCACTGCTTAAGCCTCAATAAAGCTTGCCTTGAGTGCTTCAAGTAGTGTGTGCCCGTCTGTTGTGTGA
CTCTGGTAACTAGAGATCCCTCAGACCCTTTTAGTCAGTGTGGAAAATCTCTAGCAGTACGTATAGTAGT
TCATGTCATCTTATTATTCAGTATTTATAACTTGCAAAGAAATGAATATCAGAGAGTGAGAGGAACTTGT
TTATTGCAGCTTATAATGGTTACAAATAAAGCAATAGCATCACAAATTTCACAAATAAAGCATTTTTTTC
ACTGCATTCTAGTTGTGGTTTGTCCAAACTCATCAATGTATCTTATCATGTCTGGCTCTAGCTATCCCGC
CCCTAACTCCGCCCATCCCGCCCCTAACTCCGCCCAGTTCCGCCCATTCTCCGCCCCATGGCTGACTAAT
TTTTTTTATTTATGCAGAGGCCGAGGCCGCCTCGGCCTCTGAGCTATTCCAGAAGTAGTGAGGAGGCTTT
TTTGGAGGCCTAGGGACGTACCCAATTCGCCCTATAGTGAGTCGTATTACGCGCGCTCACTGGCCGTCGT
TTTACAACGTCGTGACTGGGAAAACCCTGGCGTTACCCAACTTAATCGCCTTGCAGCACATCCCCCTTTC
GCCAGCTGGCGTAATAGCGAAGAGGCCCGCACCGATCGCCCTTCCCAACAGTTGCGCAGCCTGAATGGCG
AATGGG
[124 nt withheld, positions 3367-3490]
C
[91 nt withheld, positions 3492-3582]
A
[49 nt withheld, positions 3584-3632]
CCTTTGACGTTGGAGTCCACGTTCTTT
[37 nt withheld, positions 3660-3696]
ACCCTATCTCGGTCTATTCTTTTGATTTATAAGGGATTTTGCCGATTTCGGCCTATTGGTTAAAAAATGA
GCTGATTTAACAAAAATTTAACGCGAATTTTAACAAAATATTAACGCTTACAATTTAGGTGGCACTTTTC
GGGGAAATGTGCGCGGAACCCCTATTTGTTTATTTTTCTAAATACATTCAAATATGTATCCGCTCATGAG
ACAATAACCCTGATAAATGCTTCAATAATATTGAAAAAGGAAGAGTATGAGTATTCAACATTTCCGTGTC
GCCCTTATTCCCTTTTTTGCGGCATTTTGCCTTCCTGTTTTTGCTCACCCAGAAACGCTGGTGAAAGTAA
AAGATGCTGAAGATCAGTTGGGTGCACGAGTGGGTTACATCGAACTGGATCTCAACAGCGGTAAGATCCT
TGAGAGTTTTCGCCCCGAAGAACGTTTTCCAATGATGAGCACTTTTAAAGTTCTGCTATGTGGCGCGGTA
TTATCCCGTATTGACGCCGGGCAAGAGCAACTCGGTCGCCGCATACACTATTCTCAGAATGACTTGGTTG
AGTACTCACCAGTCACAGAAAAGCATCTTACGGATGGCATGACAGTAAGAGAATTATGCAGTGCTGCCAT
AACCATGAGTGATAACACTGCGGCCAACTTACTTCTGACAACGATCGGAGGACCGAAGGAGCTAACCGCT
TTTTTGCACAACATGGGGGATCATGTAACTCGCCTTGATCGTTGGGAACCGGAGCTGAATGAAGCCATAC
CAAACGACGAGCGTGACACCACGATGCCTGTAGCAATGGCAACAACGTTGCGCAAACTATTAACTGGCGA
ACTACTTACTCTAGCTTCCCGGCAACAATTAATAGACTGGATGGAGGCGGATAAAGTTGCAGGACCACTT
CTGCGCTCGGCCCTTCCGGCTGGCTGGTTTATTGCTGATAAATCTGGAGCCGGTGAGCGTGGGTCTCGCG
GTATCATTGCAGCACTGGGGCCAGATGGTAAGCCCTCCCGTATCGTAGTTATCTACACGACGGGGAGTCA
GGCAACTATGGATGAACGAAATAGACAGATCGCTGAGATAGGTGCCTCACTGATTAAGCATTGGTAACTG
TCAGACCAAGTTTACTCATATATACTTTAGATTGATTTAAAACTTCATTTTTAATTTAAAAGGATCTAGG
TGAAGATCCTTTTTGATAATCTCATGACCAAAATCCCTTAACGTGAGTTTTCGTTCCACTGAGCGTCAGA
CCCCGTAGAAAAGATCAAAGGATCTTCTTGAGATCCTTTTTTTCTGCGCGTAATCTGCTGCTTGCAAACA
AAAAAACCACCGCTACCAGCGGTGGTTTGTTTGCCGGATCAAGAGCTACCAACTCTTTTTCCGAAGGTAA
CTGGCTTCAGCAGAGCGCAGATACCAAATACTGTTCTTCTAGTGTAGCCGTAGTTAGGCCACCACTTCAA
GAACTCTGTAGCACCGCCTACATACCTCGCTCTGCTAATCCTGTTACCAGTGGCTGCTGCCAGTGGCGAT
AAGTCGTGTCTTACCGGGTTGGACTCAAGACGATAGTTACCGGATAAGGCGCAGCGGTCGGGCTGAACGG
GGGGTTCGTGCACACAGCCCAGCTTGGAGCGAACGACCTACACCGAACTGAGATACCTACAGCGTGAGCT
ATGAGAAAGCGCCACGCTTCCCGAAGGGAGAAAGGCGGACAGGTATCCGGTAAGCGGCAGGGTCGGAACA
GGAGAGCGCACGAGGGAGCTTCCAGGGGGAAACGCCTGGTATCTTTATAGTCCTGTCGGGTTTCGCCACC
TCTGACTTGAGCGTCGATTTTTGTGATGCTCGTCAGGGGGGCGGAGCCTATGGAAAAACGCCAGCAACGC
GGCCTTTTTACGGTTCCTGGCCTTTTGCTGGCCTTTTGCTCACATGTTCTTTCCTGCGTTATCCCCTGAT
TCTGTGGATAACCGTATTACCGCCTTTGAGTGAGCTGATACCGCTCGCCGCAGCCGAACGACCGAGCGCA
GCGAGTCAGTGAGCGAGGAAGCGGAAGAGCGCCCAATACGCAAACCGCCTCTCCCCGCGCGTTGGCCGAT
TCATTAATGCAGCTGGCACGACAGGTTTCCCGACTGGAAAGCGGGCAGTGAGCGCAACGCAATTAATGTG
AGTTAGCTCACTCATTAGGCACCCCAGGCTTTACACTTTATGCTTCCGGCTCGTATGTTGTGTGGAATTG
TGAGCGGATAACAATTTCACACAGGAAACAGCTATGACCATGATTACGCCAAGCGCGCAATTAACCCTCA
CTAAAGGGAACAAAAGCTGGAGCTGCAAGCTTAATGTAGTCTTATGCAATACTCTTGTAGTCTTGCAACA
TGGTAACGATGAGTTAGCAACATGCCTTACAAGGAGAGAAAAAGCACCGTGCATGCCGATTGGTGGAAGT
AAGGTGGTACGATCGTGCCTTATTAGGAAGGCAACAGACGGGTCTGACATGGATTGGACGAACCACTGAA
TTGCCGCATTGCAGAGATATTGTATTTAAGTGCCTAGCTCGATACATAAACGGGTCTCTCTGGTTAGACC
AGATCTGAGCCTGGGAGCTCTCTGGCTAACTAGGGAACCCACTGCTTAAGCCTCAATAAAGCTTGCCTTG
AGTGCTTCAAGTAGTGTGTGCCCGTCTGTTGTGTGACTCTGGTAACTAGAGATCCCTCAGACCCTTTTAG
TCAGTGTGGAAAATCTCTAGCAGTGGCGCCCGAACAGGGACTTGAAAGCGAAAGGGAAACCAGAGGAGCT
CTCTCGACGCAGGACTCGGCTTGCTGAAGCGCGCACGGCAAGAGGCGAGGGGCGGCGACTGGTGAGTACG
CCAAAAATTTTGACTAGCGGAGGCTAGAAGGAGAGAGATGGGTGCGAGAGCGTCAGTATTAAGCGGGGGA
GAATTAGATCGCGATGGGAAAAAATTCGGTTAAGGCCAGGGGGAAAGAAAAAATATAAATTAAAACATAT
AGTATGGGCAAGCAGGGAGCTAGAACGATTCGCAGTTAATCCTGGCCTGTTAGAAACATCAGAAGGCTGT
AGACAAATACTGGGACAGCTACAACCATCCCTTCAGACAGGATCAGAAGAACTTAGATCATTATATAATA
CAGTAGCAACCCTCTATTGTGTGCATCAAAGGATAGAGATAAAAGACACCAAGGAAGCTTTAGACAAGAT
AGAGGAAGAGCAAAACAAAAGTAAGACCACCGCACAGCAAGCGGCCGCTGATCTTCAGACCTGGAGGAGG
AGATATGAGGGACAATTGGAGAAGTGAATTATATAAATATAAAGTAGTAAAAATTGAACCATTAGGAGTA
GCACCCACCAAGGCAAAGAGAAGAGTGGTGCAGAGAGAAAAAAGAGCAGTGGGAATAGGAGCTTTGTTCC
TTGGGTTCTTGGGAGCAGCAGGAAGCACTATGGGCGCAGCGTCAATGACGCTGACGGTACAGGCCAGACA
ATTATTGTCTGGTATAGTGCAGCAGCAGAACAATTTGCTGAGGGCTATTGAGGCGCAACAGCATCTGTTG
CAACTCACAGTCTGGGGCATCAAGCAGCTCCAGGCAAGAATCCTGGCTGTGGAAAGATACCTAAAGGATC
AACAGCTCCTGGGGATTTGGGGTTGCTCTGGAAAACTCATTTGCACCACTGCTGTGCCTTGGAATGCTAG
TTGGAGTAATAAATCTCTGGAACAGATTTGGAATCACACGACCTGGATGGAGTGGGACAGAGAAATTAAC
AATTACACAAGCTTAATACACTCCTTAATTGAAGAATCGCAAAACCAGCAAGAAAAGAATGAACAAGAAT
TATTGGAATTAGATAAATGGGCAAGTTTGTGGAATTGGTTTAACATAACAAATTGGCTGTGGTATATAAA
ATTATTCATAATGATAGTAGGAGGCTTGGTAGGTTTAAGAATAGTTTTTGCTGTACTTTCTATAGTGAAT
AGAGTTAGGCAGGGATATTCACCATTATCGTTTCAGACCCACCTCCCAACCCCGAGGGGACCCAGAGAGG
GCCTATTTCCCATGATTCCTTCATATTTGCATATACGATACAAGGCTGTTAGAGAGATAATTAGAATTAA
TTTGACTGTAAACACAAAGATATTAGTACAAAATACGTGACGTAGAAAGTAATAATTTCTTGGGTAGTTT
GCAGTTTTAAAATTATGTTTTAAAATGGACTATCATATGCTTACCGTAACTTGAAAGTATTTCGATTTCT
TGGCTTTATATATCTTGTGGAAAGGACGAAACACCGAGCCACGGCTCATCTAGAGTGTTTTAGAGCTAGA
AATAGCAAGTTAAAATAAGGCTAGTCCGTTATCAACTTGAAAAAGTGGCACCGAGTCGGTGCTTTTTTAA
GCTTGGCGTAACTAGATCTTGAGACAAATGGCAGTATTCATCCACAATTTTAAAAGAAAAGGGGGGATTG
GGGGGTACAGTGCAGGGGAAAGAATAGTAGACATAATAGCAACAGACATACAAACTAAAGAATTACAAAA
ACAAATTACAAAAATTCAAAATTTTCGGGTTTATTACAGGGACAGCAGAGATCCACTTTGGCGCCGGCTC
GAGGGGG
Features (pLannotate 1.2.2; 29 found; start..end, strand, type, name):
     14..80      +  CDS            small t antigen (fragment): SV40 (simian virus 40) small t antigen
    106..317     +  promoter       EF-1α core promoter: core promoter for human elongation factor EF-1α
    318..1256    +  intron         EF-1α intron A: intron upstream of the start codon of human EF-1α
   1278..1877    +  CDS            PuroR (fragment): puromycin N-acetyltransferase; pac from Streptomyces; confers resistance to puromycin
   1893..2481    +  misc_feature   WPRE: woodchuck hepatitis virus posttranscriptional regulatory element
   2532..2551    +  misc_feature   cPPT/CTS (fragment): central polypurine tract and central termination sequence of HIV-1
   2553..2786    +  LTR            3' LTR (ΔU3): self-inactivating 3' long terminal repeat (LTR) from HIV-1
   2864..2985    +  polyA_signal   SV40 poly(A) signal: SV40 polyadenylation signal
   3025..3160    +  rep_origin     SV40 ori: SV40 origin of replication
   3181..3199    -  promoter       T7 promoter: promoter for bacteriophage T7 RNA polymerase
   3207..3362    +  CDS            lacZα (fragment): LacZα fragment of β-galactosidase; lacZ fragment
   3367..3795    +  rep_origin     f1 ori (sequence partly withheld): f1 bacteriophage origin of replication; arrow indicates direction of (+) strand synthesis
   3848..3952    +  promoter       AmpR promoter: bla
   3953..4813    +  CDS            AmpR: β-lactamase; bla; confers resistance to ampicillin, carbenicillin, and related antibiotics
   4984..5572    +  rep_origin     ori: high-copy-number ColE1/pMB1/pBR322/pUC origin of replication
   5755..5847    +  CDS            lacI (fragment): lac repressor; lacI; The lac repressor binds to the lac operator to inhibit transcription in E. coli. This inhibition can be relieved by adding lactose or isopropyl-β-D-thiogalactopyranoside (IPTG).
   5860..5881    +  protein_bind   CAP binding site: CAP binding activates transcription in the presence of cAMP. E. coli catabolite activator protein
   5896..5926    +  promoter       lac promoter: promoter for the E. coli lac operon
   5934..5950    +  protein_bind   lac operator: The lac repressor binds to the lac operator to inhibit transcription in E. coli. This inhibition can be relieved by adding lactose or isopropyl-β-D-thiogalactopyranoside (IPTG). lac repressor encoded by lacI
   5995..6013    +  promoter       T3 promoter: promoter for bacteriophage T3 RNA polymerase
   6041..6267    +  promoter       RSV promoter: Rous sarcoma virus enhancer/promoter
   6268..6448    +  LTR            5' LTR (truncated): truncated 5' long terminal repeat (LTR) from HIV-1
   6495..6620    +  misc_feature   HIV-1 Ψ: packaging signal of human immunodeficiency virus type 1
   6604..6967    +  CDS            HIV-1 gag (fragment): gag protein from human immunodeficiency virus 1; gag
   7113..7346    +  misc_feature   RRE: The Rev response element (RRE) of HIV-1 allows for Rev-dependent mRNA export from the nucleus to the cytoplasm.
   7723..7749    +  CDS            Rev (fragment): human immunodeficiency virus 1 (HIV-1) Rev protein; rev; enhances nuclear export of unspliced and incompletely spliced viral mRNAs
   7753..7993    +  promoter       U6 promoter: RNA polymerase III promoter for human U6 snRNA
   8023..8098    +  misc_RNA       gRNA scaffold: guide RNA scaffold for the Streptococcus pyogenes CRISPR/Cas9 system
   8154..8271    +  misc_feature   cPPT/CTS: central polypurine tract and central termination sequence of HIV-1
