[The description below was written by a language model from this plasmid's Addgene catalogue record and pLannotate feature annotations shown in this document.]
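Description:
PASK gRNA (BRDN0001145672) is a third-generation lentiviral guide RNA plasmid built on the lentiGuide-Puro backbone, designed to target the human PASK gene (also known as PASKIN or STK37), which encodes a PAS domain-containing serine/threonine kinase. It is propagated in E. coli as a high-copy plasmid through a ColE1/pUC-type origin with ampicillin selection from the β-lactamase gene. The backbone also carries an f1 origin, an SV40 origin and poly(A) signal, and remnants of lac and phage promoter elements.

The transfer cassette starts with an RSV promoter fused to a truncated HIV-1 5' LTR, which makes genomic RNA production Tat-independent, and ends with a self-inactivating ΔU3 3' LTR. Between the LTRs lie the Ψ packaging signal with a partial gag sequence, the Rev response element for Rev-dependent nuclear export, and a cPPT/CTS that aids nuclear import of the reverse-transcribed genome. The payload consists of two expression units. A human U6 RNA polymerase III promoter drives the PASK-specific spacer joined to the Streptococcus pyogenes Cas9 guide RNA scaffold. Downstream, the EF-1α core promoter with its intron A drives puromycin N-acetyltransferase for selection of transduced mammalian cells, followed by a WPRE to enhance transcript expression.

The guide was designed against several PASK reference transcripts. The plasmid does not encode Cas9, so it must be used alongside a separate Cas9 vector or in cells that already express Cas9. It belongs to a human kinome gRNA collection, produced in connection with work on optimised sgRNA design, and is suited to knocking out PASK in human cells by lentiviral delivery.
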