Addgene plasmid #76203: PASK gRNA (BRDN0001145672)
Purpose: 3rd generation lentiviral gRNA plasmid targeting human PASK
Depositing lab: John Doench & David Root. Depositing organization: Broad Institute. Publication: Optimized sgRNA design to maximize activity and minimize off-target effects of CRISPR-Cas9. Doench JG, Fusi N, Sullender M, Hegde M, Vaimberg EW, Donovan KF, Smith I, Tothova Z, Wilen C, Orchard R, Virgin HW, Listgarten J, Root DE. Nat Biotechnol. 2016 Jan 18. doi: 10.1038/nbt.3437. PubMed 26780180.
Backbone
  Vector backbone: lentiGuide-Puro
  Backbone manufacturer: Zhang Lab (Addgene plasmid # 52963)
  Vector type: Mammalian Expression, Lentiviral, CRISPR
  Selectable markers: Puromycin
Growth in bacteria
  Bacterial resistance: Ampicillin, 100 μg/mL
  Growth temperature: 37°C
  Growth strain: DH5alpha
  Copy number: High Copy
Gene/Insert
  Gene/Insert name: PASK (alt names: PASK; NM_001252119.1)
  gRNA/shRNA sequence: AGCCACGGCTCATCTAGAGT
  Species: H. sapiens (human)
  Entrez Gene: PASK (a.k.a. PASKIN, STK37)
  Promoter: hU6
  Cloning method: Unknown
  Sequencing primers: 5′ U6-F; 3′ pS2-R
Terms and licenses: Academic/Nonprofit Terms; Industry Terms: Not Available to Industry
Depositor comments: The gRNA was designed to target the following Genbank reference sequence(s): NM_001252119.1,NM_001252120.1,NM_001252122.1,NM_001252124.1,NM_015148.3. Note that this plasmid does NOT contain Cas9. It should be used in conjunction with lentiCas9-Blast (Addgene #52962) or otherwise with cell lines already expressing Cas9. Browse the full kinome gRNA library at http://www.addgene.org/pooled-library/broadgpp-human-kinome/ or visit http://www.broadinstitute.org/rnai/public/ for detailed protocols and information.
How to cite: PASK gRNA (BRDN0001145672) was a gift from John Doench & David Root (Addgene plasmid # 76203 ; http://n2t.net/addgene:76203 ; RRID:Addgene_76203)
