>Addgene plasmid #76203 | PASK gRNA (BRDN0001145672) | depositor partial sequence | sequence record 143663 | Target Sequence
AGCCACGGCTCATCTAGAGT
