>Addgene plasmid #76203 | PASK gRNA (BRDN0001145672) | addgene partial sequence | sequence record 185383 | hU6-F
AAAGTAATAATTTCTTGGGTAGTTTGCAGTTTTAAAATTATGTTTTAAAATGGACTATCATATGCTTACC
GTAACTTGAAAGTATTTCGATTTCTTGGCTTTATATATCTTGTGGAAAGGACGAAACACCGAGCCACGGC
TCATCTAGAGTGTTTTAGAGCTAGAAATAGCAAGTTAAAATAAGGCTAGTCCGTTATCAACTTGAAAAAG
TGGCACCGAGTCGGTGCTTTTTTAAGCTTGGCGTAACTAGATCTTGAGACAAATGGCAGTATTCATCCAC
AATTTTAAAAGAAAAGGGGGGATTGGGGGGTACAGTGCAGGGGAAAGAATAGTAGACATAATAGCAACAG
ACATACAAACTAAAGAATTACAAAAACAAATTACAAAAATTCAAAATTTTCGGGTTTATTACAGGGACAG
CAGAGATCCACTTTGGCGCCGGCTCGAGGGGGCCCGGGTGCAAAGATGGATAAAGTTTTAAACAGAGAGG
AATCTTTGCAGCTAATGGACCTTCTAGGTCTTGAAAGGAGTGGGAATTGGCTCCGGTGCCCGTCAGTGGG
CAGAGCGCAC
